>Addgene plasmid #92120 | U6-sgRNA(MS2)_EF1a-MS2-P65-HSF1 | addgene full sequence | sequence record 197614 | Addgene NGS Result
GAGGGCCTATTTCCCATGATTCCTTCATATTTGCATATACGATACAAGGCTGTTAGAGAGATAATTGGAA
TTAATTTGACTGTAAACACAAAGATATTAGTACAAAATACGTGACGTAGAAAGTAATAATTTCTTGGGTA
GTTTGCAGTTTTAAAATTATGTTTTAAAATGGACTATCATATGCTTACCGTAACTTGAAAGTATTTCGAT
TTCTTGGCTTTATATATCTTGTGGAAAGGACGAAACACCGGAGACCGATATCGGTCTCCGTTTTAGAGCT
AGGCCAACATGAGGATCACCCATGTCTGCAGGGCCTAGCAAGTTAAAATAAGGCTAGTCCGTTATCAACT
TGGCCAACATGAGGATCACCCATGTCTGCAGGGCCAAGTGGCACCGAGTCGGTGCTTTTTTTGAATTGTT
AATTAATGCAAAGATGGATAAAGTTTTAAACAGAGAGGAATCTTTGCAGCTAATGGACCTTCTAGGTCTT
GAAAGGAGTGGGAATTGGCTCCGGTGCCCGTCAGTGGGCAGAGCGCACATCGCCCACAGTCCCCGAGAAG
TTGGGGGGAGGGGTCGGCAATTGAACCGGTGCCTAGAGAAGGTGGCGCGGGGTAAACTGGGAAAGTGATG
TCGTGTACTGGCTCCGCCTTTTTCCCGAGGGTGGGGGAGAACCGTATATAAGTGCAGTAGTCGCCGTGAA
CGTTCTTTTTCGCAACGGGTTTGCCGCCAGAACACAGGTAAGTGCCGTGTGTGGTTCCCGCGGGCCTGGC
CTCTTTACGGGTTATGGCCCTTGCGTGCCTTGAATTACTTCCACCTGGCTGCAGTACGTGATTCTTGATC
CCGAGCTTCGGGTTGGAAGTGGGTGGGAGAGTTCGAGGCCTTGCGCTTAAGGAGCCCCTTCGCCTCGTGC
TTGAGTTGAGGCCTGGCCTGGGCGCTGGGGCCGCCGCGTGCGAATCTGGTGGCACCTTCGCGCCTGTCTC
GCTGCTTTCGATAAGTCTCTAGCCATTTAAAATTTTTGATGACCTGCTGCGACGCTTTTTTTCTGGCAAG
ATAGTCTTGTAAATGCGGGCCAAGATCTGCACACTGGTATTTCGGTTTTTGGGGCCGCGGGCGGCGACGG
GGCCCGTGCGTCCCAGCGCACATGTTCGGCGAGGCGGGGCCTGCGAGCGCGGCCACCGAGAATCGGACGG
GGGTAGTCTCAAGCTGGCCGGCCTGCTCTGGTGCCTGGCCTCGCGCCGCCGTGTATCGCCCCGCCCTGGG
CGGCAAGGCTGGCCCGGTCGGCACCAGTTGCGTGAGCGGAAAGATGGCCGCTTCCCGGCCCTGCTGCAGG
GAGCTCAAAATGAAGGACGCGGCGCTCGGGAGAGCGGGCGGGTGAGTCACCCACACAAAGGAAAAGGGCC
TTTCCGTCCTCAGCCGTCGCTTCATGTGACTCCACGGAGTACCGGGCGCCGTCCAGGCACCTCGATTAGT
TCTCGAGCTTTTGGAGTACGTCGTCTTTAGGTTGGGGGGAGGGGTTTTATGCGATGGAGTTTCCCCACAC
TGAGTGGGTGGAGACTGAAGTTAGGCCAGCTTGGCACTTGATGTAATTCTCCTTGGAATTTGCCCTTTTT
GAGTTTGGATCTTGGTTCATTCTCAAGCCTCAGACAGTGGTTCAAAGTTTTTTTCTTCCATTTCAGGTGT
CGTGACGTACGGCCACCATGGCTTCAAACTTTACTCAGTTCGTGCTCGTGGACAATGGTGGGACAGGGGA
TGTGACAGTGGCTCCTTCTAATTTCGCTAATGGGGTGGCAGAGTGGATCAGCTCCAACTCACGGAGCCAG
GCCTACAAGGTGACATGCAGCGTCAGGCAGTCTAGTGCCCAGAAGAGAAAGTATACCATCAAGGTGGAGG
TCCCCAAAGTGGCTACCCAGACAGTGGGCGGAGTCGAACTGCCTGTCGCCGCTTGGAGGTCCTACCTGAA
CATGGAGCTCACTATCCCAATTTTCGCTACCAATTCTGACTGTGAACTCATCGTGAAGGCAATGCAGGGG
CTCCTCAAAGACGGTAATCCTATCCCTTCCGCCATCGCCGCTAACTCAGGTATCTACAGCGCTGGAGGAG
GTGGAAGCGGAGGAGGAGGAAGCGGAGGAGGAGGTAGCGGACCTAAGAAAAAGAGGAAGGTGGCGGCCGC
TGGATCCCCTTCAGGGCAGATCAGCAACCAGGCCCTGGCTCTGGCCCCTAGCTCCGCTCCAGTGCTGGCC
CAGACTATGGTGCCCTCTAGTGCTATGGTGCCTCTGGCCCAGCCACCTGCTCCAGCCCCTGTGCTGACCC
CAGGACCACCCCAGTCACTGAGCGCTCCAGTGCCCAAGTCTACACAGGCCGGCGAGGGGACTCTGAGTGA
AGCTCTGCTGCACCTGCAGTTCGACGCTGATGAGGACCTGGGAGCTCTGCTGGGGAACAGCACCGATCCC
GGAGTGTTCACAGATCTGGCCTCCGTGGACAACTCTGAGTTTCAGCAGCTGCTGAATCAGGGCGTGTCCA
TGTCTCATAGTACAGCCGAACCAATGCTGATGGAGTACCCCGAAGCCATTACCCGGCTGGTGACCGGCAG
CCAGCGGCCCCCCGACCCCGCTCCAACTCCCCTGGGAACCAGCGGCCTGCCTAATGGGCTGTCCGGAGAT
GAAGACTTCTCAAGCATCGCTGATATGGACTTTAGTGCCCTGCTGTCACAGATTTCCTCTAGTGGGCAGG
GAGGAGGTGGAAGCGGCTTCAGCGTGGACACCAGTGCCCTGCTGGACCTGTTCAGCCCCTCGGTGACCGT
GCCCGACATGAGCCTGCCTGACCTTGACAGCAGCCTGGCCAGTATCCAAGAGCTCCTGTCTCCCCAGGAG
CCCCCCAGGCCTCCCGAGGCAGAGAACAGCAGCCCGGATTCAGGGAAGCAGCTGGTGCACTACACAGCGC
AGCCGCTGTTCCTGCTGGACCCCGGCTCCGTGGACACCGGGAGCAACGACCTGCCGGTGCTGTTTGAGCT
GGGAGAGGGCTCCTACTTCTCCGAAGGGGACGGCTTCGCCGAGGACCCCACCATCTCCCTGCTGACAGGC
TCGGAGCCTCCCAAAGCCAAGGACCCCACTGTCTCCGCTAGTTAGGGGGCCTAGGTGTACAAGTAAGAAT
TCTAGACAATTCCTAGAGCTCGCTGATCAGCCTCGACTGTGCCTTCTAGTTGCCAGCCATCTGTTGTTTG
CCCCTCCCCCGTGCCTTCCTTGACCCTGGAAGGTGCCACTCCCACTGTCCTTTCCTAATAAAATGAGGAA
ATTGCATCGCATTGTCTGAGTAGGTGTCATTCTATTCTGGGGGGTGGGGTGGGGCAGGACAGCAAGGGGG
AGGATTGGGAAGAGAATAGCAGGCATGCTGGGGAGCGGCCGCAGGAACCCCTAGTGATGGAGTTGGCCAC
TCCCTCTCTGCGCGCTCGCTCGCTCACTGAGGCCGGGCGACCAAAGGTCGCCCGACGCCCGGGCTTTGCC
CGGGCGGCCTCAGTGAGCGAGCGAGCGCGCAGCTGCCTGCAGGGGCGCCTGATGCGGTATTTTCTCCTTA
CGCATCTGTGCGGTATTTCACACCGCATA
[95 nt withheld, positions 3600-3694]
T
[46 nt withheld, positions 3696-3741]
C
[141 nt withheld, positions 3743-3883]
CCTTTGACGTTGGAGTCCACGTTCTTT
[37 nt withheld, positions 3911-3947]
ACTCTATCTCGGGCTATTCTTTTGATTTATAAGGGATTTTGCCGATTTCGGTCTATTGGTTAAAAAATGA
GCTGATTTAACAAAAATTTAACGCGAATTTTAACAAAATATTAACGTTTACAATTTTATGGTGCACTCTC
AGTACAATCTGCTCTGATGCCGCATAGTTAAGCCAGCCCCGACACCCGCCAACACCCGCTGACGCGCCCT
GACGGGCTTGTCTGCTCCCGGCATCCGCTTACAGACAAGCTGTGACCGTCTCCGGGAGCTGCATGTGTCA
GAGGTTTTCACCGTCATCACCGAAACGCGCGAGACGAAAGGGCCTCGTGATACGCCTATTTTTATAGGTT
AATGTCATGATAATAATGGTTTCTTAGACGTCAGGTGGCACTTTTCGGGGAAATGTGCGCGGAACCCCTA
TTTGTTTATTTTTCTAAATACATTCAAATATGTATCCGCTCATGAGACAATAACCCTGATAAATGCTTCA
ATAATATTGAAAAAGGAAGAGTATGAGTATTCAACATTTCCGTGTCGCCCTTATTCCCTTTTTTGCGGCA
TTTTGCCTTCCTGTTTTTGCTCACCCAGAAACGCTGGTGAAAGTAAAAGATGCTGAAGATCAGTTGGGTG
CACGAGTGGGTTACATCGAACTGGATCTCAACAGCGGTAAGATCCTTGAGAGTTTTCGCCCCGAAGAACG
TTTTCCAATGATGAGCACTTTTAAAGTTCTGCTATGTGGCGCGGTATTATCCCGTATTGACGCCGGGCAA
GAGCAACTCGGTCGCCGCATACACTATTCTCAGAATGACTTGGTTGAGTACTCACCAGTCACAGAAAAGC
ATCTTACGGATGGCATGACAGTAAGAGAATTATGCAGTGCTGCCATAACCATGAGTGATAACACTGCGGC
CAACTTACTTCTGACAACGATCGGAGGACCGAAGGAGCTAACCGCTTTTTTGCACAACATGGGGGATCAT
GTAACTCGCCTTGATCGTTGGGAACCGGAGCTGAATGAAGCCATACCAAACGACGAGCGTGACACCACGA
TGCCTGTAGCAATGGCAACAACGTTGCGCAAACTATTAACTGGCGAACTACTTACTCTAGCTTCCCGGCA
ACAATTAATAGACTGGATGGAGGCGGATAAAGTTGCAGGACCACTTCTGCGCTCGGCCCTTCCGGCTGGC
TGGTTTATTGCTGATAAATCTGGAGCCGGTGAGCGTGGAAGCCGCGGTATCATTGCAGCACTGGGGCCAG
ATGGTAAGCCCTCCCGTATCGTAGTTATCTACACGACGGGGAGTCAGGCAACTATGGATGAACGAAATAG
ACAGATCGCTGAGATAGGTGCCTCACTGATTAAGCATTGGTAACTGTCAGACCAAGTTTACTCATATATA
CTTTAGATTGATTTAAAACTTCATTTTTAATTTAAAAGGATCTAGGTGAAGATCCTTTTTGATAATCTCA
TGACCAAAATCCCTTAACGTGAGTTTTCGTTCCACTGAGCGTCAGACCCCGTAGAAAAGATCAAAGGATC
TTCTTGAGATCCTTTTTTTCTGCGCGTAATCTGCTGCTTGCAAACAAAAAAACCACCGCTACCAGCGGTG
GTTTGTTTGCCGGATCAAGAGCTACCAACTCTTTTTCCGAAGGTAACTGGCTTCAGCAGAGCGCAGATAC
CAAATACTGTTCTTCTAGTGTAGCCGTAGTTAGGCCACCACTTCAAGAACTCTGTAGCACCGCCTACATA
CCTCGCTCTGCTAATCCTGTTACCAGTGGCTGCTGCCAGTGGCGATAAGTCGTGTCTTACCGGGTTGGAC
TCAAGACGATAGTTACCGGATAAGGCGCAGCGGTCGGGCTGAACGGGGGGTTCGTGCACACAGCCCAGCT
TGGAGCGAACGACCTACACCGAACTGAGATACCTACAGCGTGAGCTATGAGAAAGCGCCACGCTTCCCGA
AGGGAGAAAGGCGGACAGGTATCCGGTAAGCGGCAGGGTCGGAACAGGAGAGCGCACGAGGGAGCTTCCA
GGGGGAAACGCCTGGTATCTTTATAGTCCTGTCGGGTTTCGCCACCTCTGACTTGAGCGTCGATTTTTGT
GATGCTCGTCAGGGGGGCGGAGCCTATGGAAAAACGCCAGCAACGCGGCCTTTTTACGGTTCCTGGCCTT
TTGCTGGCCTTTTGCTCACATGT
Features (pLannotate 1.2.2; 21 found; start..end, strand, type, name):
      1..241     +  promoter       U6 promoter: RNA polymerase III promoter for human U6 snRNA
    287..305     +  misc_RNA       MS2 stem loop: stem loop that binds the bacteriophage MS2 coat protein
    316..352     +  misc_RNA       gRNA scaffold (fragment): guide RNA scaffold for the Streptococcus pyogenes CRISPR/Cas9 system
    357..375     +  misc_RNA       MS2 stem loop: stem loop that binds the bacteriophage MS2 coat protein
    386..405     +  misc_RNA       gRNA scaffold (fragment): guide RNA scaffold for the Streptococcus pyogenes CRISPR/Cas9 system
    434..500     +  CDS            small t antigen (fragment): SV40 (simian virus 40) small t antigen
    526..737     +  promoter       EF-1α core promoter: core promoter for human elongation factor EF-1α
    738..847     +  intron         EF-1α intron A (fragment): intron upstream of the start codon of human EF-1α
   1473..1676    +  intron         EF-1α intron A: truncated intron upstream of the start codon of human EF-1α
   1698..2087    +  CDS            CAPSD_BPMS2: Experimental evidence at protein level: Swiss-Prot protein existence level 1. Acts as a translational repressor of viral replicase synthesis late in infection. This latter function is the result of capsid protein interaction with an RNA hairpin which contains the replicase ribosome-binding site. From Escherichia phage MS2 (Bacteriophage MS2).
   2178..2720    +  CDS            Rela (fragment): TF65_MOUSE - Also known as Nfkb3. Experimental evidence at protein level: Swiss-Prot protein existence level 1. NF-kappa-B is a pleiotropic transcription factor present in almost all cell types and is the endpoint of a series of signal transduction events that are initiated by a vast array of stimuli related to many biological processes such as inflammation, immunity, differentiation, cell growth, tumorigenesis and apoptosis. NF-kappa-B is a homo- or heterodimeric complex formed by the Rel-like domain- containing proteins RELA/p65, RELB, NFKB1/p105, NFKB1/p50, REL and NFKB2/p52. The heterodime
   2745..3116    +  CDS            HSF1: C-terminal activation domain from the human heat shock transcription factor HSF1
   3187..3298    +  polyA_signal   bGH poly(A) signal: bovine growth hormone polyadenylation signal
   3403..3543    +  repeat_region  AAV2 ITR: inverted terminal repeat of adeno-associated virus serotype 2 inverted
   3548..3599    -  misc_feature   bom (fragment): basis of mobility region from pBR322
   3618..4073    +  rep_origin     f1 ori (sequence partly withheld): f1 bacteriophage origin of replication; arrow indicates direction of (+) strand synthesis
   4074..4123    -  misc_feature   bom (fragment): basis of mobility region from pBR322
   4225..4260    -  CDS            rop (fragment): Rop protein, which maintains plasmids at low copy number; rop
   4355..4459    +  promoter       AmpR promoter: bla
   4460..5320    +  CDS            AmpR: β-lactamase; bla; confers resistance to ampicillin, carbenicillin, and related antibiotics
   5491..6079    +  rep_origin     ori: high-copy-number ColE1/pMB1/pBR322/pUC origin of replication
