[The description below was written by a language model from this plasmid's Addgene catalogue record and pLannotate feature annotations shown in this document.]
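Description:
U6-sgRNA(MS2)_EF1a-MS2-P65-HSF1 is a 6,140 bp mammalian expression plasmid on a pX330-like backbone, built for CRISPR-based transcriptional activation. It combines two components of the synergistic activation mediator (SAM) system that were previously supplied on separate plasmids, so that both can be delivered together by transient transfection of cell lines. It is maintained in E. coli at high copy through a ColE1/pUC-type origin and selected with ampicillin via the bla gene. An f1 phage origin is also annotated. The backbone retains a single AAV2 inverted terminal repeat downstream of the expression cassette. With only one ITR annotated, this is presumably a backbone remnant and does not make the plasmid a packaging-competent AAV vector.

The first cassette uses the human U6 RNA polymerase III promoter to drive a Streptococcus pyogenes Cas9 guide RNA scaffold. MS2 stem loops have been inserted into this scaffold at the tetraloop and at stem loop 2. BsaI sites upstream of the scaffold allow insertion of a spacer sequence of choice.

The second cassette uses the EF-1α promoter with its intron A sequences to express a 1,428 bp fusion protein, terminated by a bovine growth hormone polyadenylation signal. The fusion consists of the bacteriophage MS2 coat protein, a p65 (RelA) NF-κB transactivation region and the C-terminal activation domain of human HSF1. The annotation software matches the p65 segment to the mouse protein, whereas the catalogue lists the insert as human and synthetic.

In cells, the MS2 coat protein binds the hairpins displayed on the guide RNA, bringing the p65 and HSF1 activation domains to the targeted locus. No Cas9 is encoded here, so a dCas9-type partner must be supplied separately.
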