Addgene plasmid #92120: U6-sgRNA(MS2)_EF1a-MS2-P65-HSF1
Purpose: Expression plasmid for both MS2-P65-HSF1 activator helper complex and sgRNA with two MS2 loops at tetraloop and stemloop 2 contains BsaI sites for insertion of spacer sequences.
Depositing lab: Ervin Welker. Depositing organization: HUN-REN Biological Research Centre Szeged (HUN-REN Szegedi Biológiai Kutatóközpont). Publication: Crossing enhanced and high fidelity SpCas9 nucleases to optimize specificity and cleavage. Kulcsar PI, Talas A, Huszar K, Ligeti Z, Toth E, Weinhardt N, Fodor E, Welker E. Genome Biol. 2017 Oct 6;18(1):190. doi: 10.1186/s13059-017-1318-8. PubMed 28985763.
Backbone
  Vector backbone: pX330-like
  Total vector size (bp): 6140
  Vector type: Mammalian Expression, CRISPR
Growth in bacteria
  Bacterial resistance: Ampicillin, 100 μg/mL
  Growth temperature: 37°C
  Growth strain: NEB Stable
  Copy number: High Copy
Gene/Insert
  Gene/Insert name: MS2-P65-HSF1
  Species: H. sapiens (human), Synthetic
  Insert size (bp): 1428
  Entrez Gene: HSF1 (a.k.a. HSTF1)
  Promoter: EF1a
  Cloning method: Unknown
  Sequencing primers: 5′ CCTCTGACTTGAGCGTCG
Terms and licenses: Academic/Nonprofit Terms; Industry Terms: Not Available to Industry
Depositor comments: U6-sgRNA(MS2)_EF1a-MS2-P65-HSF1 is an altered version of the #61424 and #61423 plasmids from the Feng Zhang lab. This plasmid makes it easier to transiently express the MS2 containing sgRNA and the MS2-P65-HSF1 activator helper complex in cell lines. For detailed information and plasmid usage, please see the associated publication.
How to cite: U6-sgRNA(MS2)_EF1a-MS2-P65-HSF1 was a gift from Ervin Welker (Addgene plasmid # 92120 ; http://n2t.net/addgene:92120 ; RRID:Addgene_92120)
